>Addgene plasmid #161682 | IDG_TMEM63B_OE_1 | addgene full sequence | sequence record 319709 | Addgene NGS Result
ATTAATAGTAATCAATTACGGGGTCATTAGTTCATAGCCCATATATGGAGTTCCGCGTTACATAACTTAC
GGTAAATGGCCCGCCTGGCTGACCGCCCAACGACCCCCGCCCATTGACGTCAATAATGACGTATGTTCCC
ATAGTAACGCCAATAGGGACTTTCCATTGACGTCAATGGGTGGAGTATTTACGGTAAACTGCCCACTTGG
CAGTACATCAAGTGTATCATATGCCAAGTACGCCCCCTATTGACGTCAATGACGGTAAATGGCCCGCCTG
GCATTATGCCCAGTACATGACCTTATGGGACTTTCCTACTTGGCAGTACATCTACGTATTAGTCATCGCT
ATTACCATGGTGATGCGGTTTTGGCAGTACATCAATGGGCGTGGATAGCGGTTTGACTCACGGGGATTTC
CAAGTCTCCACCCCATTGACGTCAATGGGAGTTTGTTTTGGCACCAAAATCAACGGGACTTTCCAAAATG
TCGTAACAACTCCGCCCCATTGACGCAAATGGGCGGTAGGCGTGTACGGTGGGAGGTCTATATAAGCAGA
GCTCTCTGGCTAACTGTCGGGATCAACAAGTTTGTACAAAAAAGCAGGCACCATGCTGCCCTTTCTGCTG
GCCACACTGGGCACCACAGCCCTCAACAACAGCAACCCCAAGGACTACTGCTACAGCGCCCGCATCCGCA
GCACTGTCCTGCAGGGCCTGCCCTTTGGGGGCGTCCCCACCGTGCTGGCTCTCGACTTCATGTGCTTCCT
TGCACTGCTGTTCTTATTCTCTATCCTCCGGAAGGTGGCCTGGGACTATGGGCGGCTGGCCTTGGTGACA
GATGCAGACAGGCTTCGGCGGCAGGAGAGGGACCGAGTGGAACAGGAATATGTGGCTTCAGCTATGCACG
GGGACAGCCATGACCGGTATGAGCGTCTCACCTCTGTCTCCAGCTCCGTTGACTTTGACCAAAGGGACAA
TGGTTTCTGTTCCTGGCTGACAGCCATCTTCAGGATAAAGGATGATGAGATCCGGGACAAATGTGGGGGC
GATGCCGTGCACTACCTGTCCTTTCAGCGGCACATCATCGGGCTGCTGGTGGTTGTGGGCGTCCTCTCCG
TAGGCATCGTGCTGCCTGTCAACTTCTCAGGGGACCTGCTGGAGAACAATGCCTACAGCTTTGGGAGAAC
CACCATTGCCAACTTGAAATCAGGGAACAACCTGCTATGGCTGCACACCTCCTTCGCCTTCCTGTATCTG
CTGCTCACCGTCTACAGCATGCGTAGACACACCTCCAAGATGCGCTACAAGGAGGATGATCTGGTGAAGC
GGACCCTCTTCATCAATGGAATCTCCAAATATGCAGAGTCAGAAAAGATCAAGAAGCATTTTGAGGAAGC
CTACCCCAACTGCACAGTTCTCGAAGCCCGCCCGTGTTACAACGTGGCTCGCCTAATGTTCCTCGATGCA
GAGAGGAAGAAGGCCGAGCGGGGAAAGCTGTACTTCACAAACCTCCAGAGCAAGGAGAACGTGCCTACCA
TGATCAACCCCAAGCCCTGTGGCCACCTCTGCTGCTGTGTGGTGCGAGGCTGTGAGCAGGTGGAGGCCAT
TGAGTACTACACAAAGCTGGAGCAGAAGCTGAAGGAAGACTACAAGCGGGAGAAGGAGAAGGTGAATGAG
AAGCCTCTTGGCATGGCCTTTGTCACCTTCCACAATGAGACTATCACCGCCATCATCCTGAAGGACTTCA
ACGTGTGTAAATGCCAGGGCTGCACCTGCCGTGGGGAGCCACGCCCCTCATCCTGCAGCGAGTCCCTGCA
CATCTCCAACTGGACCGTGTCCTATGCCCCTGACCCTCAGAACATCTACTGGGAGCACCTCTCCATCCGA
GGCTTCATCTGGTGGCTGCGCTGCCTGGTCATCAATGTCGTCCTCTTCATCCTCCTCTTCTTCCTCACCA
CTCCAGCCATCATCATCACCACCATGGACAAGTTCAACGTCACCAAGCCTGTGGAGTACCTCAACAACCC
CATCATCACCCAGTTCTTCCCCACCCTGCTGCTGTGGTGCTTCTCGGCCCTCCTTCCCACCATCGTCTAC
TACTCAGCCTTCTTTGAAGCCCACTGGACACGCTCTGGGGAGAACAGGACAACCATGCACAAGTGCTACA
CTTTCCTCATCTTCATGGTGCTGCTCCTACCCTCGCTGGGACTGAGCAGCCTGGACCTCTTCTTCCGCTG
GCTCTTTGATAAGAAATTCTTGGCTGAGGCAGCTATTCGGTTTGAGTGTGTGTTCCTGCCCGACAACGGC
GCCTTCTTCGTGAACTACGTCATTGCCTCAGCCTTTATCGGCAACGCCATGGACCTGCTGCGCATCCCAG
GCCTGCTCATGTACATGATCCGGCTCTGCCTGGCGCGCTCGGCCGCCGAGAGGCGCAACGTGAAGCGGCA
TCAGGCCTACGAGTTCCAGTTTGGCGCAGCCTACGCCTGGATGATGTGCGTCTTCACGGTGGTCATGACC
TACAGTATCACCTGCCCCATCATCGTGCCCTTCGGGCTCATGTACATGCTGCTGAAGCACCTGGTAGACA
GGTACAATCTCTACTACGCCTACCTGCCGGCCAAGCTGGACAAGAAGATCCACTCGGGGGCTGTGAACCA
GGTGGTGGCCGCGCCCATCCTCTGCCTCTTCTGGCTGCTCTTCTTTTCCACCATGCGCACGGGGTTCCTA
GCTCCCACGTCTATGTTCACATTTGTGGTCCTGGTCATCACCATCGTCATCTGTCTCTGCCACGTCTGCT
TTGGACACTTCAAATACCTCAGTGCCCACAACTACAAGATTGAGCACACGGAGACAGATACTGTGGACCC
CAGAAGCAATGGACGGCCCCCCACTGCTGCTGCTGTCCCCAAATCTGCGAAATACATCGCTCAGGTGCTG
CAGGACTCAGAGGTGGACGGGGATGGGGATGGGGCTCCTGGGAGCTCAGGGGATGAGCCCCCATCATCCT
CATCCCAAGATGAGGAGTTGCTGATGCCACCCGACGCCCTCACGGACACAGACTTCCAGTCTTGCGAGGA
CAGCCTCATAGAGAATGAGATTCACCAGACAGCTTTCTTGTACAAAGTGGTTGGTAAGCCTATCCCTAAC
CCTCTCCTCGGTCTCGATTCTACGTAGTAATGAGCTAGCGCTAACCGGTGGCGCGTTAAGTCGACAATCA
ACCTCTGGATTACAAAATTTGTGAAAGATTGACTGGTATTCTTAACTATGTTGCTCCTTTTACGCTATGT
GGATACGCTGCTTTAATGCCTTTGTATCATGCTATTGCTTCCCGTATGGCTTTCATTTTCTCCTCCTTGT
ATAAATCCTGGTTGCTGTCTCTTTATGAGGAGTTGTGGCCCGTTGTCAGGCAACGTGGCGTGGTGTGCAC
TGTGTTTGCTGACGCAACCCCCACTGGTTGGGGCATTGCCACCACCTGTCAGCTCCTTTCCGGGACTTTC
GCTTTCCCCCTCCCTATTGCCACGGCGGAACTCATCGCCGCCTGCCTTGCCCGCTGCTGGACAGGGGCTC
GGCTGTTGGGCACTGACAATTCCGTGGTGTTGTCGGGGAAATCATCGTCCTTTCCTTGGCTGCTCGCCTG
TGTTGCCACCTGGATTCTGCGCGGGACGTCCTTCTGCTACGTCCCTTCGGCCCTCAATCCAGCGGACCTT
CCTTCCCGCGGCCTGCTGCCGGCTCTGCGGCCTCTTCCGCGTCTTCGCCTTCGCCCTCAGACGAGTCGGA
TCTCCCTTTGGGCCGCCTCCCCGCGTCGACTTTAAGACCAATGACTTACAAGGCAGCTGTAGATCTTAGC
CACTTTTTAAAAGAAAAGGGGGGACTGGAAGGGCTAATTCACTCCCAACGAAGACAAGATCTGCTTTTTG
CTTGTACTGGGTCTCTCTGGTTAGACCAGATCTGAGCCTGGGAGCTCTCTGGCTAACTAGGGAACCCACT
GCTTAAGCCTCAATAAAGCTTGCCTTGAGTGCTTCAAGTAGTGTGTGCCCGTCTGTTGTGTGACTCTGGT
AACTAGAGATCCCTCAGACCCTTTTAGTCAGTGTGGAAAATCTCTAGCAGTACGTATAGTAGTTCATGTC
ATCTTATTATTCAGTATTTATAACTTGCAAAGAAATGAATATCAGAGAGTGAGAGGAACTTGTTTATTGC
AGCTTATAATGGTTACAAATAAAGCAATAGCATCACAAATTTCACAAATAAAGCATTTTTTTCACTGCAT
TCTAGTTGTGGTTTGTCCAAACTCATCAATGTATCTTATCATGTCTGGCTCTAGCTATCCCGCCCCTAAC
TCCGCCCATCCCGCCCCTAACTCCGCCCAGTTCCGCCCATTCTCCGCCCCATGGCTGACTAATTTTTTTT
ATTTATGCAGAGGCCGAGGCCGCCTCGGCCTCTGAGCTATTCCAGAAGTAGTGAGGAGGCTTTTTTGGAG
GCCTAGGGACGTACCCAATTCGCCCTATAGTGAGTCGTATTACGCGCGCTCACTGGCCGTCGTTTTACAA
CGTCGTGACTGGGAAAACCCTGGCGTTACCCAACTTAATCGCCTTGCAGCACATCCCCCTTTCGCCAGCT
GGCGTAATAGCGAAGAGGCCCGCACCGATCGCCCTTCCCAACAGTTGCGCAGCCTGAATGGCGAATGGG
[124 nt withheld, positions 4690-4813]
C
[91 nt withheld, positions 4815-4905]
A
[49 nt withheld, positions 4907-4955]
CCTTTGACGTTGGAGTCCACGTTCTTT
[37 nt withheld, positions 4983-5019]
ACCCTATCTCGGTCTATTCTTTTGATTTATAAGGGATTTTGCCGATTTCGGCCTATTGGTTAAAAAATGA
GCTGATTTAACAAAAATTTAACGCGAATTTTAACAAAATATTAACGCTTACAATTTAGGTGGCACTTTTC
GGGGAAATGTGCGCGGAACCCCTATTTGTTTATTTTTCTAAATACATTCAAATATGTATCCGCTCATGAG
ACAATAACCCTGATAAATGCTTCAATAATATTGAAAAAGGAAGAGTATGAGTATTCAACATTTCCGTGTC
GCCCTTATTCCCTTTTTTGCGGCATTTTGCCTTCCTGTTTTTGCTCACCCAGAAACGCTGGTGAAAGTAA
AAGATGCTGAAGATCAGTTGGGTGCACGAGTGGGTTACATCGAACTGGATCTCAACAGCGGTAAGATCCT
TGAGAGTTTTCGCCCCGAAGAACGTTTTCCAATGATGAGCACTTTTAAAGTTCTGCTATGTGGCGCGGTA
TTATCCCGTATTGACGCCGGGCAAGAGCAACTCGGTCGCCGCATACACTATTCTCAGAATGACTTGGTTG
AGTACTCACCAGTCACAGAAAAGCATCTTACGGATGGCATGACAGTAAGAGAATTATGCAGTGCTGCCAT
AACCATGAGTGATAACACTGCGGCCAACTTACTTCTGACAACGATCGGAGGACCGAAGGAGCTAACCGCT
TTTTTGCACAACATGGGGGATCATGTAACTCGCCTTGATCGTTGGGAACCGGAGCTGAATGAAGCCATAC
CAAACGACGAGCGTGACACCACGATGCCTGTAGCAATGGCAACAACGTTGCGCAAACTATTAACTGGCGA
ACTACTTACTCTAGCTTCCCGGCAACAATTAATAGACTGGATGGAGGCGGATAAAGTTGCAGGACCACTT
CTGCGCTCGGCCCTTCCGGCTGGCTGGTTTATTGCTGATAAATCTGGAGCCGGTGAGCGTGGGTCTCGCG
GTATCATTGCAGCACTGGGGCCAGATGGTAAGCCCTCCCGTATCGTAGTTATCTACACGACGGGGAGTCA
GGCAACTATGGATGAACGAAATAGACAGATCGCTGAGATAGGTGCCTCACTGATTAAGCATTGGTAACTG
TCAGACCAAGTTTACTCATATATACTTTAGATTGATTTAAAACTTCATTTTTAATTTAAAAGGATCTAGG
TGAAGATCCTTTTTGATAATCTCATGACCAAAATCCCTTAACGTGAGTTTTCGTTCCACTGAGCGTCAGA
CCCCGTAGAAAAGATCAAAGGATCTTCTTGAGATCCTTTTTTTCTGCGCGTAATCTGCTGCTTGCAAACA
AAAAAACCACCGCTACCAGCGGTGGTTTGTTTGCCGGATCAAGAGCTACCAACTCTTTTTCCGAAGGTAA
CTGGCTTCAGCAGAGCGCAGATACCAAATACTGTTCTTCTAGTGTAGCCGTAGTTAGGCCACCACTTCAA
GAACTCTGTAGCACCGCCTACATACCTCGCTCTGCTAATCCTGTTACCAGTGGCTGCTGCCAGTGGCGAT
AAGTCGTGTCTTACCGGGTTGGACTCAAGACGATAGTTACCGGATAAGGCGCAGCGGTCGGGCTGAACGG
GGGGTTCGTGCACACAGCCCAGCTTGGAGCGAACGACCTACACCGAACTGAGATACCTACAGCGTGAGCT
ATGAGAAAGCGCCACGCTTCCCGAAGGGAGAAAGGCGGACAGGTATCCGGTAAGCGGCAGGGTCGGAACA
GGAGAGCGCACGAGGGAGCTTCCAGGGGGAAACGCCTGGTATCTTTATAGTCCTGTCGGGTTTCGCCACC
TCTGACTTGAGCGTCGATTTTTGTGATGCTCGTCAGGGGGGCGGAGCCTATGGAAAAACGCCAGCAACGC
GGCCTTTTTACGGTTCCTGGCCTTTTGCTGGCCTTTTGCTCACATGTTCTTTCCTGCGTTATCCCCTGAT
TCTGTGGATAACCGTATTACCGCCTTTGAGTGAGCTGATACCGCTCGCCGCAGCCGAACGACCGAGCGCA
GCGAGTCAGTGAGCGAGGAAGCGGAAGAGCGCCCAATACGCAAACCGCCTCTCCCCGCGCGTTGGCCGAT
TCATTAATGCAGCTGGCACGACAGGTTTCCCGACTGGAAAGCGGGCAGTGAGCGCAACGCAATTAATGTG
AGTTAGCTCACTCATTAGGCACCCCAGGCTTTACACTTTATGCTTCCGGCTCGTATGTTGTGTGGAATTG
TGAGCGGATAACAATTTCACACAGGAAACAGCTATGACCATGATTACGCCAAGCGCGCAATTAACCCTCA
CTAAAGGGAACAAAAGCTGGAGCTGCAAGCTTAATGTAGTCTTATGCAATACTCTTGTAGTCTTGCAACA
TGGTAACGATGAGTTAGCAACATGCCTTACAAGGAGAGAAAAAGCACCGTGCATGCCGATTGGTGGAAGT
AAGGTGGTACGATCGTGCCTTATTAGGAAGGCAACAGACGGGTCTGACATGGATTGGACGAACCACTGAA
TTGCCGCATTGCAGAGATATTGTATTTAAGTGCCTAGCTCGATACATAAACGGGTCTCTCTGGTTAGACC
AGATCTGAGCCTGGGAGCTCTCTGGCTAACTAGGGAACCCACTGCTTAAGCCTCAATAAAGCTTGCCTTG
AGTGCTTCAAGTAGTGTGTGCCCGTCTGTTGTGTGACTCTGGTAACTAGAGATCCCTCAGACCCTTTTAG
TCAGTGTGGAAAATCTCTAGCAGTGGCGCCCGAACAGGGACTTGAAAGCGAAAGGGAAACCAGAGGAGCT
CTCTCGACGCAGGACTCGGCTTGCTGAAGCGCGCACGGCAAGAGGCGAGGGGCGGCGACTGGTGAGTACG
CCAAAAATTTTGACTAGCGGAGGCTAGAAGGAGAGAGATGGGTGCGAGAGCGTCAGTATTAAGCGGGGGA
GAATTAGATCGCGATGGGAAAAAATTCGGTTAAGGCCAGGGGGAAAGAAAAAATATAAATTAAAACATAT
AGTATGGGCAAGCAGGGAGCTAGAACGATTCGCAGTTAATCCTGGCCTGTTAGAAACATCAGAAGGCTGT
AGACAAATACTGGGACAGCTACAACCATCCCTTCAGACAGGATCAGAAGAACTTAGATCATTATATAATA
CAGTAGCAACCCTCTATTGTGTGCATCAAAGGATAGAGATAAAAGACACCAAGGAAGCTTTAGACAAGAT
AGAGGAAGAGCAAAACAAAAGTAAGACCACCGCACAGCAAGCGGCCGCTGATCTTCAGACCTGGAGGAGG
AGATATGAGGGACAATTGGAGAAGTGAATTATATAAATATAAAGTAGTAAAAATTGAACCATTAGGAGTA
GCACCCACCAAGGCAAAGAGAAGAGTGGTGCAGAGAGAAAAAAGAGCAGTGGGAATAGGAGCTTTGTTCC
TTGGGTTCTTGGGAGCAGCAGGAAGCACTATGGGCGCAGCGTCAATGACGCTGACGGTACAGGCCAGACA
ATTATTGTCTGGTATAGTGCAGCAGCAGAACAATTTGCTGAGGGCTATTGAGGCGCAACAGCATCTGTTG
CAACTCACAGTCTGGGGCATCAAGCAGCTCCAGGCAAGAATCCTGGCTGTGGAAAGATACCTAAAGGATC
AACAGCTCCTGGGGATTTGGGGTTGCTCTGGAAAACTCATTTGCACCACTGCTGTGCCTTGGAATGCTAG
TTGGAGTAATAAATCTCTGGAACAGATTTGGAATCACACGACCTGGATGGAGTGGGACAGAGAAATTAAC
AATTACACAAGCTTAATACACTCCTTAATTGAAGAATCGCAAAACCAGCAAGAAAAGAATGAACAAGAAT
TATTGGAATTAGATAAATGGGCAAGTTTGTGGAATTGGTTTAACATAACAAATTGGCTGTGGTATATAAA
ATTATTCATAATGATAGTAGGAGGCTTGGTAGGTTTAAGAATAGTTTTTGCTGTACTTTCTATAGTGAAT
AGAGTTAGGCAGGGATATTCACCATTATCGTTTCAGACCCACCTCCCAACCCCGAGGGGACCCTTGCGCC
TTTTCCAAGGCAGCCCTGGGTTTGCGCAGGGACGCGGCTGCTCTGGGCGTGGTTCCGGGAAACGCAGCGG
CGCCGACCCTGGGTCTCGCACATTCTTCACGTCCGTTCGCAGCGTCACCCGGATCTTCGCCGCTACCCTT
GTGGGCCCCCCGGCGACGCTTCCTGCTCCGCCCCTAAGTCGGGAAGGTTCCTTGCGGTTCGCGGCGTGCC
GGACGTGACAAACGGAAGCCGCACGTCTCACTAGTACCCTCGCAGACGGACAGCGCCAGGGAGCAATGGC
AGCGCGCCGACCGCGATGGGCTGTGGCCAATAGCGGCTGCTCAGCAGGGCGCGCCGAGAGCAGCGGCCGG
GAAGGGGCGGTGCGGGAGGCGGGGTGTGGGGCGGTAGTGTGGGCCCTGTTCCTGCCCGCGCGGTGTTCCG
CATTCTGCAAGCCTCCGGAGCGCACGTCGGCAGTCGGCTCCCTCGTTGACCGAATCACCGACCTCTCTCC
CCAGGGGGTACCACCATGGCCAAGCCTTTGTCTCAAGAAGAATCCACCCTCATTGAAAGAGCAACGGCTA
CAATCAACAGCATCCCCATCTCTGAAGACTACAGCGTCGCCAGCGCAGCTCTCTCTAGCGACGGCCGCAT
CTTCACTGGTGTCAATGTATATCATTTTACTGGGGGACCTTGTGCAGAACTCGTGGTGCTGGGCACTGCT
GCTGCTGCGGCAGCTGGCAACCTGACTTGTATCGTCGCGATCGGAAATGAGAACAGGGGCATCTTGAGCC
CCTGCGGACGGTGCCGACAGGTGCTTCTCGATCTGCATCCTGGGATCAAAGCCATAGTGAAGGACAGTGA
TGGACAGCCGACGGCAGTTGGGATTCGTGAATTGCTGCCCTCTGGTTATGTGTGGGAGGGCCTGCAGCTG
CAGTAGTAAGAATTCTAGATCTTGAGACAAATGGCAGTATTCATCCACAATTTTAAAAGAAAAGGGGGGA
TTGGGGGGTACAGTGCAGGGGAAAGAATAGTAGACATAATAGCAACAGACATACAAACTAAAGAATTACA
AAAACAAATTACAAAAATTCAAAATTTTCGGGTTTATTACAGGGACAGCAGAGATCCACTTTGGCGCCGG
CTCGAGGGGGCCCGGGGTT
Features (pLannotate 1.2.2; 31 found; start..end, strand, type, name):
     56..359     +  enhancer       CMV enhancer: human cytomegalovirus immediate early enhancer
    360..563     +  promoter       CMV promoter: human cytomegalovirus (CMV) immediate early promoter
    587..607     +  protein_bind   attB1: mutant version of attB; core recombination site for the Gateway® BP reaction BP Clonase™
    613..3108    +  CDS            TMEM63B: CSCL2_HUMAN - Also known as C6orf110. Experimental evidence at protein level: Swiss-Prot protein existence level 1. Acts as an osmosensitive calcium-permeable cation channel (By similarity). Mechanosensitive ion channel that converts mechanical stimuli into a flow of ion (By similarity). From Homo sapiens (Human).
   3110..3130    -  protein_bind   attB2: mutant version of attB; core recombination site for the Gateway® BP reaction BP Clonase™
   3133..3174    +  CDS            V5 tag: epitope tag from simian virus 5
   3216..3804    +  misc_feature   WPRE: woodchuck hepatitis virus posttranscriptional regulatory element
   3855..3874    +  misc_feature   cPPT/CTS (fragment): central polypurine tract and central termination sequence of HIV-1
   3876..4109    +  LTR            3' LTR (ΔU3): self-inactivating 3' long terminal repeat (LTR) from HIV-1
   4187..4308    +  polyA_signal   SV40 poly(A) signal: SV40 polyadenylation signal
   4348..4483    +  rep_origin     SV40 ori: SV40 origin of replication
   4504..4522    -  promoter       T7 promoter: promoter for bacteriophage T7 RNA polymerase
   4530..4685    +  CDS            lacZα (fragment): LacZα fragment of β-galactosidase; lacZ fragment
   4690..5118    +  rep_origin     f1 ori (sequence partly withheld): f1 bacteriophage origin of replication; arrow indicates direction of (+) strand synthesis
   5171..5275    +  promoter       AmpR promoter: bla
   5276..6136    +  CDS            AmpR: β-lactamase; bla; confers resistance to ampicillin, carbenicillin, and related antibiotics
   6307..6895    +  rep_origin     ori: high-copy-number ColE1/pMB1/pBR322/pUC origin of replication
   7078..7170    +  CDS            lacI (fragment): lac repressor; lacI; The lac repressor binds to the lac operator to inhibit transcription in E. coli. This inhibition can be relieved by adding lactose or isopropyl-β-D-thiogalactopyranoside (IPTG).
   7183..7204    +  protein_bind   CAP binding site: CAP binding activates transcription in the presence of cAMP. E. coli catabolite activator protein
   7219..7249    +  promoter       lac promoter: promoter for the E. coli lac operon
   7257..7273    +  protein_bind   lac operator: The lac repressor binds to the lac operator to inhibit transcription in E. coli. This inhibition can be relieved by adding lactose or isopropyl-β-D-thiogalactopyranoside (IPTG). lac repressor encoded by lacI
   7318..7336    +  promoter       T3 promoter: promoter for bacteriophage T3 RNA polymerase
   7364..7590    +  promoter       RSV promoter: Rous sarcoma virus enhancer/promoter
   7591..7771    +  LTR            5' LTR (truncated): truncated 5' long terminal repeat (LTR) from HIV-1
   7818..7943    +  misc_feature   HIV-1 Ψ: packaging signal of human immunodeficiency virus type 1
   7927..8290    +  CDS            HIV-1 gag (fragment): gag protein from human immunodeficiency virus 1; gag
   8436..8669    +  misc_feature   RRE: The Rev response element (RRE) of HIV-1 allows for Rev-dependent mRNA export from the nucleus to the cytoplasm.
   9046..9072    +  CDS            Rev (fragment): human immunodeficiency virus 1 (HIV-1) Rev protein; rev; enhances nuclear export of unspliced and incompletely spliced viral mRNAs
   9073..9573    +  promoter       hPGK promoter: human phosphoglycerate kinase 1 promoter
   9585..9980    +  CDS            BSD: blasticidin S deaminase; Aspergillus terreus BSD; confers resistance to blasticidin
  10040..10157   +  misc_feature   cPPT/CTS: central polypurine tract and central termination sequence of HIV-1
