[The description below was written by a language model from this plasmid's Addgene catalogue record and pLannotate feature annotations shown in this document.]
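Description:
IDG_TMEM63B_OE_1 is a mammalian overexpression plasmid for human TMEM63B built on the pLX304 backbone. Although it is catalogued simply as a mammalian expression vector, the feature table shows the architecture of a third-generation, self-inactivating HIV-1 lentiviral transfer vector. An RSV promoter drives a truncated 5' LTR, followed by the Ψ packaging signal with a gag fragment, the Rev response element and a cPPT/CTS. The viral unit ends in a ΔU3 3' LTR followed by an SV40 poly(A) signal. In bacteria the plasmid is maintained through a ColE1/pUC-type origin and selected with ampicillin via β-lactamase. The record lists it as low copy and propagated in a recombination-deficient strain, as is usual for LTR-containing plasmids. An f1 origin, an SV40 origin and remnants of lac, T7 and T3 elements are also present in the backbone.

Two expression units sit within the viral region. A human PGK promoter drives blasticidin S deaminase, allowing blasticidin selection of transduced or transfected mammalian cells. Downstream, the CMV enhancer and promoter drive the TMEM63B open reading frame, which was introduced by Gateway recombination and is therefore flanked by attB1 and attB2 sites. The coding sequence runs through attB2 into a backbone-encoded C-terminal V5 epitope tag, which permits detection of the protein with anti-V5 antibodies. A WPRE after the tag enhances transcript stability and expression. The annotation describes TMEM63B as an osmosensitive, mechanosensitive calcium-permeable cation channel. The stated purpose is overexpression of this protein, which the design would support through either transient transfection or stable lentiviral integration with blasticidin selection.
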