Addgene plasmid #161682: IDG_TMEM63B_OE_1
Purpose: Overexpresses TMEM63B
Depositing lab: Mike McManus. Depositing organization: University of California, San Francisco (UCSF).
Backbone
  Vector backbone: pLX304
  Vector type: Mammalian Expression
  Selectable markers: Blasticidin
Growth in bacteria
  Bacterial resistance: Ampicillin, 100 μg/mL
  Growth temperature: 30°C
  Growth strain: NEB Stable
  Copy number: Low Copy
Gene/Insert
  Gene/Insert name: TMEM63B
  Species: H. sapiens (human)
  Entrez Gene: TMEM63B (a.k.a. C6orf110, RP3-421H19.2, DKFZp686N2275)
  Tag / fusion protein: V5 (C terminal on backbone)
  Cloning method: Gateway Cloning
Terms and licenses: Academic/Nonprofit Terms; Industry Terms: Not Available to Industry
How to cite: IDG_TMEM63B_OE_1 was a gift from Mike McManus (Addgene plasmid # 161682 ; http://n2t.net/addgene:161682 ; RRID:Addgene_161682)
